Addgene plasmid #50290: pICH44179
Depositing lab: Sylvestre Marillonnet & Nicola Patron. Depositing organization: Leibniz Institute of Plant Biochemistry (IPB). Publication: A golden gate modular cloning toolbox for plants. Engler C, Youles M, Gruetzner R, Ehnert TM, Werner S, Jones JD, Patron NJ, Marillonnet S. ACS Synth Biol. 2014 Nov 21;3(11):839-43. doi: 10.1021/sb4001504. Epub 2014 Feb 20. PubMed 24933124.
Backbone
  Vector backbone: pICH41246
  Vector type: plant expression
Growth in bacteria
  Bacterial resistance: Spectinomycin, 50 μg/mL
  Growth temperature: 37°C
  Growth strain: DH5alpha
  Copy number: High Copy
Gene/Insert
  Gene/Insert name: 5' UTR, RbcS2B (AT5g38420, A. thaliana)
  Species: A. thaliana (mustard weed)
  Mutation: BsaI/BbsI sites removed by point-mutation
  Cloning method: Restriction Enzyme; 5′ cloning site BpiI (destroyed during cloning); 3′ cloning site BpiI (destroyed during cloning)
Terms and licenses: Academic/Nonprofit Terms; Industry Terms: Not Available to Industry
Depositor comments: insert can be released with BsaI
How to cite: pICH44179 was a gift from Sylvestre Marillonnet & Nicola Patron (Addgene plasmid # 50290 ; http://n2t.net/addgene:50290 ; RRID:Addgene_50290)
