[The description below was written by a language model from this plasmid's Addgene catalogue record and pLannotate feature annotations shown in this document.]
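Description:
pICH44179 is a small (about 2.3 kb) Golden Gate Modular Cloning (MoClo) part plasmid from a plant synthetic-biology toolkit, built on the pICH41246 backbone and catalogued as a plant expression vector. It is not an expression construct in itself. It is a bacterial storage plasmid holding a single standardized part, the 5' untranslated region of the Arabidopsis thaliana RbcS2B gene (AT5g38420), which encodes a Rubisco small subunit. The plasmid is maintained in E. coli at high copy through a ColE1/pUC-type origin and is selected with spectinomycin via the aadA gene, which lies downstream of an annotated AmpR (bla) promoter. The other annotations are short fragments (RSF ori, lacI, an integrase and a gentamicin acetyltransferase) that probably reflect sequence remnants around the resistance cassette or partial similarity matches, not functional elements.

The 5' UTR was cloned into the backbone using BpiI sites that were destroyed in the process, and internal BsaI and BbsI recognition sites were removed by point mutation so the part is compatible with Type IIS assembly. According to the depositor, the insert can be released with BsaI. In the MoClo scheme this allows the part to be ligated in a defined order with promoter, coding sequence and terminator modules to form a complete plant transcription unit. The automated feature table does not annotate the UTR insert itself, and the record does not state the flanking fusion overhangs. The plasmid's typical use is as a leader-sequence module when building plant transgenes.
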