Features (pLannotate 1.2.2; 7 found; start..end, strand, type, name):
      1..97      +  rep_origin     RSF ori (fragment): Plasmids containing the RSF 1030 origin of replication can be propagated in E. coli cells that contain additional plasmids with compatible origins.
     99..148     +  CDS            lacI (fragment): lac repressor; lacI; The lac repressor binds to the lac operator to inhibit transcription in E. coli. This inhibition can be relieved by adding lactose or isopropyl-β-D-thiogalactopyranoside (IPTG).
    349..453     +  promoter       AmpR promoter: bla
    444..524     -  CDS            int (fragment): INT2_ECOLX - Protein inferred from homology: Swiss-Prot protein existence level 3. Putative integrase believed to be involved in the insertion of antibiotic resistance genes into plasmids and transposons. From Escherichia coli.
    612..668     +  CDS            GmR (fragment): gentamycin acetyltransferase; aacC1; confers resistance to gentamycin
    675..1463    +  CDS            aadA: S3AD_ECOLX - Experimental evidence at protein level: Swiss-Prot protein existence level 1. Mediates bacterial resistance to the antibiotics streptomycin and spectinomycin. From Escherichia coli.
   1637..2225    +  rep_origin     ori: high-copy-number ColE1/pMB1/pBR322/pUC origin of replication
>Addgene plasmid #50290 | pICH44179 | addgene full sequence | sequence record 497568 | Addgene NGS Result
TCTGTGGATAACCGTATTACCGCCTTTGAGTGAGCTGATACCGCTCGCCGCAGCCGAACGACCGAGCGCA
GCGAGTCAGTGAGCGAGGAAGCGGAAGAGCGCCCAATACGCAAACCGCCTCTCCCCGCGCGTTGGCCGAT
TCATTAATCACTCTGTGGTCTCATACTACAAACAAGTAAGTAAGAGAAAAACCAAAAGAAGAAGAGAAAC
AACAAGAAGAAGTAATGTGAGACCACGAAGTGGCTCTTCAGTGGACGAAAGGGCCTCGTGATACGCCTAT
TTTTATAGGTTAATGTCATGATAATAATGGTTTCTTAGACGTCAGGTGGCACTTTTCGGGGAAATGTGCG
CGGAACCCCTATTTGTTTATTTTTCTAAATACATTCAAATATGTATCCGCTCATGAGACAATAACCCTGA
TAAATGCTTCAATAATATTGAAAAAGGAAGAGTATGCGCTCACGCAACTGGTCCAGAACCTTGACCGAAC
GCAGCGGTGGTAACGGCGCAGTGGCGGTTTTCATGGCTTGTTATGACTGTTTTTTTTTGGGGTACAGTCT
ATGCCTCGGGCATCCAAGCAGCAAGCGCGTTACGCCGTGGGTCGATGTTTGATGTTATGGAGCAGCAACG
ATGTTACGCAGCAGGGCAGTCGCCCTAAAACAAAGTTAAACATCATGAGGGAAGCGGTGATCGCCGAAGT
ATCGACTCAACTATCAGAGGTAGTTGGCGTCATCGAGCGCCATCTCGAACCGACGTTGCTGGCCGTACAT
TTGTACGGCTCCGCAGTGGATGGCGGCCTGAAGCCACACAGCGATATTGATTTGCTGGTTACGGTGACCG
TAAGGCTTGATGAAACAACGCGGCGAGCTTTGATCAACGACCTTTTGGAAACTTCGGCTTCCCCTGGAGA
GAGCGAGATTCTCCGCGCTGTAGAAGTCACCATTGTTGTGCACGACGACATCATTCCGTGGCGTTATCCA
GCTAAGCGCGAACTGCAATTTGGAGAATGGCAGCGCAATGACATTCTTGCAGGTATCTTCGAGCCAGCCA
CGATCGACATTGATCTGGCTATCTTGCTGACAAAAGCAAGAGAACATAGCGTTGCCTTGGTAGGTCCAGC
GGCGGAGGAACTCTTTGATCCGGTTCCTGAACAGGATCTATTTGAGGCGCTAAATGAAACCTTAACGCTA
TGGAACTCGCCGCCCGACTGGGCTGGCGATGAGCGAAATGTAGTGCTTACGTTGTCCCGCATTTGGTACA
GCGCAGTAACCGGCAAAATCGCGCCGAAGGATGTCGCTGCCGACTGGGCAATGGAGCGCCTGCCGGCCCA
GTATCAGCCCGTCATACTTGAAGCTAGACAGGCTTATCTTGGACAAGAAGAAGATCGCTTGGCCTCGCGC
GCAGATCAGTTGGAAGAATTTGTCCATTACGTAAAAGGCGAGATCACCAAGGTAGTCGGCAAATAACTGT
CAGACCAAGTTTACTCATATATACTTTAGATTGATTTAAAACTTCATTTTTAATTTAAAAGGATCTAGGT
GAAGATCCTTTTTGATAATCTCATGACCAAAATCCCTTAACGTGAGTTTTCGTTCCACTGAGCGTCAGAC
CCCGTAGAAAAGATCAAAGGATCTTCTTGAGATCCTTTTTTTCTGCGCGTAATCTGCTGCTTGCAAACAA
AAAAACCACCGCTACCAGCGGTGGTTTGTTTGCCGGATCAAGAGCTACCAACTCTTTTTCCGAAGGTAAC
TGGCTTCAGCAGAGCGCAGATACCAAATACTGTTCTTCTAGTGTAGCCGTAGTTAGGCCACCACTTCAAG
AACTCTGTAGCACCGCCTACATACCTCGCTCTGCTAATCCTGTTACCAGTGGCTGCTGCCAGTGGCGATA
AGTCGTGTCTTACCGGGTTGGACTCAAGACGATAGTTACCGGATAAGGCGCAGCGGTCGGGCTGAACGGG
GGGTTCGTGCACACAGCCCAGCTTGGAGCGAACGACCTACACCGAACTGAGATACCTACAGCGTGAGCTA
TGAGAAAGCGCCACGCTTCCCGAAGGGAGAAAGGCGGACAGGTATCCGGTAAGCGGCAGGGTCGGAACAG
GAGAGCGCACGAGGGAGCTTCCAGGGGGAAACGCCTGGTATCTTTATAGTCCTGTCGGGTTTCGCCACCT
CTGACTTGAGCGTCGATTTTTGTGATGCTCGTCAGGGGGGCGGAGCCTATGGAAAAACGCCAGCAACGCG
GCCTTTTTACGGTTCCTGGCCTTTTGCTGGCCTTTTGCTCACATGTTCTTTCCTGCGTTATCCCCTGAT
