>Addgene plasmid #50290 | pICH44179 | addgene partial sequence | sequence record 76602 | pBR322ori-F 5'-GGGAAACGCCTGGTATCTTT-3'
TGACTTGAGCGTCGATTTTTGTGATGCTCGTCAGGGGGGCGGAGCCTATGGAAAAACGCCAGCAACGCGG
CCTTTTTACGGTTCCTGGCCTTTTGCTGGCCTTTTGCTCACATGTTCTTTCCTGCGTTATCCCCTGATTC
TGTGGATAACCGTATTACCGCCTTTGAGTGAGCTGATACCGCTCGCCGCAGCCGAACGACCGAGCGCAGC
GAGTCAGTGAGCGAGGAAGCGGAAGAGCGCCCAATACGCAAACCGCCTCTCCCCGCGCGTTGGCCGATTC
ATTAATCACTCTGTGGTCTCATACTACAAACAAGTAAGTAAGAGAAAAACCAAAAGAAGAAGAGAAACAA
CAAGAAGAAGTAATGTGAGACCACGAAGTGGCTCTTCAGTGGACGAAAGGGCCTCGTGATACGCCTATTT
TTATAGGTTAATGTCATGATAATAATGGTTTCTTAGACGTCAGGTGGCACTTTTCGGGGAAATGTGCGCG
GAACCCCTATTTGTTTATTTTTCTAAATACATTCAAATATGTATCCGCTCATGAGACAATAACCCTGATA
AATGCTTCAATAATATTGAAAAAGGAAGAGTATGCGCTCACGCAACTGGTCCAGAACCTTGACCGAACGC
AGCGGTGGTAACGGCGCAGTGGCGGTTTTCATGGCTTGTTATGACTGTTTTTTTTTGGGGTACAGTCTAT
GCCTCGGGCATCCAAGCAGCAAGCGCGTTACGCCGTGGGTCGATGTTTGATGTTATGGAGCAGCAACGAT
GTTACGCAGCAGGGCAGTCGCCCTAAAACAAAGTTAAACATCATGAGGGAAGCGGTGATCGCCGAAGTAT
CGACTCAACTATCA
